Addgene plasmid #35259: AtelesMER20MER39
Depositing lab: Gunter Wagner. Depositing organization: Yale University. Publication: Transformation of a transposon into a derived prolactin promoter with function during human pregnancy. Emera D, Wagner GP. Proc Natl Acad Sci U S A. 2012 Jul 10;109(28):11246-51. doi: 10.1073/pnas.1118566109. Epub 2012 Jun 25. PubMed 22733751.
Backbone
  Vector backbone: PGL4.70
  Backbone manufacturer: Promega
  Backbone size w/o insert (bp): 4000
  Vector type: Luciferase
Growth in bacteria
  Bacterial resistance: Ampicillin, 100 μg/mL
  Growth temperature: 37°C
  Growth strain: Top10/P3
  Copy number: Unknown
Gene/Insert
  Gene/Insert name: MER20/MER39
  Species: Ateles paniscus
  Insert size (bp): 700
Terms and licenses: Academic/Nonprofit Terms; Industry Terms: Not Available to Industry
How to cite: AtelesMER20MER39 was a gift from Gunter Wagner (Addgene plasmid # 35259 ; http://n2t.net/addgene:35259 ; RRID:Addgene_35259)
