[The description below was written by a language model from this plasmid's Addgene catalogue record.]
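Description:
AtelesMER20MER39 is a luciferase reporter plasmid built on the Promega pGL4.70 backbone (listed as about 4 kb without insert). pGL4.70 belongs to the pGL4 family of promoterless reporter vectors and, from general knowledge of that series, carries a Renilla luciferase reporter gene downstream of a multiple cloning region, so that reporter output depends on regulatory DNA placed upstream. The plasmid is propagated in E. coli under ampicillin selection. The copy number is recorded as unknown, and no feature table is provided, so the origin of replication, polyadenylation signals and exact cloning junctions cannot be confirmed from the record.

The insert is a roughly 700 bp MER20/MER39 fragment from the spider monkey Ateles paniscus. MER20 and MER39 are transposable-element-derived sequences, and the associated publication concerns how a transposon was converted into a derived prolactin promoter that functions during human pregnancy. In this context the Ateles fragment is presumably placed upstream of the luciferase gene to serve as the candidate promoter, though the record does not explicitly state its orientation or position. No additional promoter, tag or mammalian selection marker is listed.

The construct is suited to transient transfection reporter assays that measure the transcriptional activity of the spider monkey MER20/MER39 region. It would most likely be compared with orthologous sequences from other primates to trace when and how promoter function evolved in this transposon-derived element. The cell types and stimulation conditions used for such assays are not given in the record.
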