>Addgene plasmid #35259 | AtelesMER20MER39 | depositor partial sequence | sequence record 44471 | AtelesMER20MER39 sequence 724 bps
GATTTTTCAACAGCAGCACTCCTAACATTTGGATGGCATAATATTTTGTTCTGAGGGCTGCTCTGTGTGT
TGTAAGATGTTTAGCAACATATCTGGTCTCTGCTCACCAGATGCCAGCAGCACCCCCACTTCCAGTTATG
ACAATCATAAACATATTCACACAGTGGCAAATGTCTCCTGGAAGGCAAAATCACCTCCTAACTGCTTGCC
CTTTGAAAACCACTCCTTTAGATTGATGGGGTTCAGAACACACTACCCCAAAATATGGCATCTTGGCATT
TCAGGAAGCAGTAGAAGCAGGAAGTCCACTCTGTGAGCTTCTCCCACCCTTCTCCCCTGAAGCAGACCAT
AAAAGAATCCTCTGCCATTTCTATAAAGTAGGTCATAAGAAACTTCATTCCAGAAGTGCCCTGAAAGACA
GAGGCAGCAATAAGAAATGGAACATACAAGCTTTGGTAAGTTCCCTATAGTTTATTAACATTTGTTTGTT
TTAGATCATACTCCTTTTTGTACAATTGTATTTCTACATGACTGTCTACTTTTCATCAACCTTAAGCATA
AAAATACACATTTCTCTGTTTCTTTGGTTCTTCATTTCTTAAGGCTCTTTTCATGTAAATTTATATTGAA
TATGTGTTTTTCTTTTGTTATTCTGTCTTTTGTTATAGCACTGTCAAGCATAAACCTTTCTATGGGCAAG
AAAAGGAATCTCTTCTCCCCTATA
