>Addgene plasmid #35259 | AtelesMER20MER39 | addgene partial sequence | sequence record 44477 | RVprimer3 5'-CTAGCAAAATAGGCTGTCCC-3'
TCTCTGGCCTACTGGCCGGTACCTGAGCTCGCTAGCGATTTTTCAACAGCAGCACTCCTAACATTTGGAT
GGCATAATATTTTGTTCTGAGGGCTGCTCTGTGTGTTGTAAGATGTTTAGCAACATATCTGGTCTCTGCT
CACCAGATGCCAGCAGCACCCCCACTTCCAGTTATGACAATCATAAACATATTCACACAGTGGCAAATGT
CTCCTGGAAGGCAAAATCACCTCCTAACTGCTTGCCCTTTGAAAACCACTCCTTTAGATTGATGGGGTTC
AGAACACACTACCCCAAAATATGGCATCTTGGCATTTCAGGAAGCAGTAGAAGCAGGAAGTCCACTCTGT
GAGCTTCTCCCACCCTTCTCCCCTGAAGCAGACCATAAAAGAATCCTCTGCCATTTCTATAAAGTAGGTC
ATAAGAAACTTCATTCCAGAAGTGCCCTGAAAGACAGAGGCAGCAATAAGAAATGGAACATACAAGCTTT
GGTAAGTTCCCTATAGTTTATTAACATTTGTTTGTTTTAGATCATACTCCTTTTTGTACAATTGTATTTC
TACATGACTGTCTACTTTTCATCAACCTTAAGCATAAAAATACACATTTCTCTGTTTCTTTGGTTCTTCA
TTTCTTAAGGCTCTTTTCATGTAAATTTATATTGAATATGTGTTTTTCTTTTGTTATTCTGTCTTTTGTT
ATAGCACTGTCAAGCATAAACCTTTCTATGGGCAAGAAAAGGAATCTCTTCTCCCCTATAAGATCTGGCC
TCGGCGGCCAAGCTTGGCAATCCGGTACTGTTGGTAAAGCCACCATGGCTTCCAAGGTGTACGACCCCGA
